Addgene plasmid #73558: CDK4-3XFlag-pBabe
Purpose: vector encoding a fusion protein between CDK4 and 3 Flag tags
Depositing lab: Gerardo Ferbeyre. Depositing organization: University of Montreal. Publication: A CDK4/6-Dependent Epigenetic Mechanism Protects Cancer Cells from PML-induced Senescence. Acevedo M, Vernier M, Mignacca L, Lessard F, Huot G, Moiseeva O, Bourdeau V, Ferbeyre G. Cancer Res. 2016 Jun 1;76(11):3252-64. doi: 10.1158/0008-5472.CAN-15-2347. Epub 2016 Mar 29. PubMed 27206849.
Backbone
  Vector backbone: pBabe
  Backbone size w/o insert (bp): 5169
  Total vector size (bp): 6147
  Vector type: Mammalian Expression, Retroviral
  Selectable markers: Puromycin
Growth in bacteria
  Bacterial resistance: Ampicillin, 100 μg/mL
  Growth temperature: 37°C
  Growth strain: NEB Stable
  Copy number: High Copy
Gene/Insert
  Gene/Insert name: CDK4
  Species: H. sapiens (human)
  Insert size (bp): 978
  Entrez Gene: CDK4 (a.k.a. CMM3, PSK-J3)
  Promoter: SV40
  Tag / fusion protein: 3X-FLAG (N terminal on insert)
  Cloning method: Restriction Enzyme; 5′ cloning site BamHI (not destroyed); 3′ cloning site EcoRI (not destroyed)
  Sequencing primers: 5′ ctttatccagccctcac; 3′ ggaatgtgtgtcagttagggt
Terms and licenses: Academic/Nonprofit Terms; Industry Terms: Not Available to Industry
How to cite: CDK4-3XFlag-pBabe was a gift from Gerardo Ferbeyre (Addgene plasmid # 73558 ; http://n2t.net/addgene:73558 ; RRID:Addgene_73558)
