[The description below was written by a language model from this plasmid's Addgene catalogue record and pLannotate feature annotations shown in this document.]
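Description:
CDK4-3XFlag-pBabe is a Moloney murine leukemia virus-based retroviral expression vector built on the pBabe backbone for stable expression of epitope-tagged human CDK4 in mammalian cells. In bacteria it is maintained through a high-copy ColE1/pUC-type origin and selected with ampicillin via the β-lactamase gene and its native promoter. The catalogue lists a total size of 6,147 bp, whereas the sequenced record behind the feature table is 6,049 nt, so the two differ slightly.

The proviral region is bounded by MMLV long terminal repeats. Downstream of the 5′ LTR lie a packaging signal (annotated as a fragment of the MESV Ψ) and a truncated gag segment lacking its start codon, which together support efficient encapsidation of the genomic RNA when the plasmid is introduced into a packaging cell line that supplies the viral proteins in trans. The insert, cloned between BamHI and EcoRI sites, encodes a 3xFLAG tag with an enterokinase cleavage site fused directly to the N-terminus of CDK4, the serine/threonine kinase that partners with D-type cyclins to phosphorylate RB family proteins and drive G1/S progression.

The catalogue names SV40 as the promoter, but in the feature table the SV40 enhancer/early promoter sits downstream of the CDK4 coding sequence and immediately upstream of the puromycin N-acetyltransferase gene. This layout suggests that the 5′ LTR transcribes the tagged CDK4 while SV40 drives the puromycin marker used to select transduced cells. The construct is suited to generating stable cell populations overexpressing FLAG-CDK4 for detection or immunoprecipitation, and the associated publication concerns CDK4/6 and PML-induced senescence in cancer cells.
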