Features (pLannotate 1.2.2; 13 found; start..end, strand, type, name):
     33..449     +  CDS            gag (truncated): truncated Moloney murine leukemia virus (MMLV) gag gene lacking the start codon
    466..531     +  CDS            3xFLAG: three tandem FLAG® epitope tags, followed by an enterokinase cleavage site
    532..1437    +  CDS            CDK4: CDK4_HUMAN - Experimental evidence at protein level: Swiss-Prot protein existence level 1. Ser/Thr-kinase component of cyclin D-CDK4 (DC) complexes that phosphorylate and inhibit members of the retinoblastoma (RB) protein family including RB1 and regulate the cell-cycle during G(1)/S transition. Phosphorylation of RB1 allows dissociation of the transcription factor E2F from the RB/E2F complexes and the subsequent transcription of E2F target genes which are responsible for the progression through the G(1) phase. Hypophosphorylates RB1 in early G(1) phase. Cyclin D-CDK4 complexes are major integ
   1475..1804    +  promoter       SV40 promoter: SV40 enhancer and early promoter
   1814..2413    +  CDS            PuroR: puromycin N-acetyltransferase; pac from Streptomyces alboniger; confers resistance to puromycin
   2512..2633    +  LTR            3' LTR (ΔU3) (fragment): self-inactivating 3' long terminal repeat (LTR) from Moloney murine leukemia virus
   2634..3103    +  LTR            LTR: long terminal repeat from Moloney murine leukemia virus
   3169..3221    -  CDS            lacI (fragment): lac repressor; lacI; The lac repressor binds to the lac operator to inhibit transcription in E. coli. This inhibition can be relieved by adding lactose or isopropyl-β-D-thiogalactopyranoside (IPTG).
   3404..3992    -  rep_origin     ori: high-copy-number ColE1/pMB1/pBR322/pUC origin of replication
   4152..5012    -  CDS            AmpR: β-lactamase; bla; confers resistance to ampicillin, carbenicillin, and related antibiotics
   5013..5117    -  promoter       AmpR promoter: bla
   5148..5617    +  LTR            LTR: long terminal repeat from Moloney murine leukemia virus
   5741..6015    +  misc_feature   MESV Ψ (fragment): packaging signal of murine embryonic stem cell virus
>Addgene plasmid #73558 | CDK4-3XFlag-pBabe | addgene full sequence | sequence record 216902 | Addgene NGS Result
TGACTGTGTTTCTGTATTTGTCTGAAAATTAGGGCCAGACTGTTACCACTCCCTTAAGTTTGACCTTAGG
TCACTGGAAAGATGTCGAGCGGATCGCTCACAACCAGTCGGTAGATGTCAAGAAGAGACGTTGGGTTACC
TTCTGCTCTGCAGAATGGCCAACCTTTAACGTCGGATGGCCGCGAGACGGCACCTTTAACCGAGACCTCA
TCACCCAGGTTAAGATCAAGGTCTTTTCACCTGGCCCGCATGGACACCCAGACCAGGTCCCCTACATCGT
GACCTGGGAAGCCTTGGCTTTTGACCCCCCTCCCTGGGTCAAGCCCTTTGTACACCCTAAGCCTCCGCCT
CCTCTTCCTCCATCCGCCCCGTCTCTCCCCCTTGAACCTCCTCGTTCGACCCCGCCTCGATCCTCCCTTT
ATCCAGCCCTCACTCCTTCTCTAGGCGCCGGCCGGATCCACCATGGACTACAAAGACCATGACGGTGATT
ATAAAGATCATGACATCGATTACAAGGATGACGATGACAAGGCTACCTCTCGATATGAGCCAGTGGCTGA
AATTGGTGTCGGTGCCTATGGGACAGTGTACAAGGCCCGTGATCCCCACAGTGGCCACTTTGTGGCCCTC
AAGAGTGTGAGAGTCCCCAATGGAGGAGGAGGTGGAGGAGGCCTTCCCATCAGCACAGTTCGTGAGGTGG
CTTTACTGAGGCGACTGGAGGCTTTTGAGCATCCCAATGTTGTCCGGCTGATGGACGTCTGTGCCACATC
CCGAACTGACCGGGAGATCAAGGTAACCCTGGTGTTTGAGCATGTAGACCAGGACCTAAGGACATATCTG
GACAAGGCACCCCCACCAGGCTTGCCAGCCGAAACGATCAAGGATCTGATGCGCCAGTTTCTAAGAGGCC
TAGATTTCCTTCATGCCAATTGCATCGTTCACCGAGATCTGAAGCCAGAGAACATTCTGGTGACAAGTGG
TGGAACAGTCAAGCTGGCTGACTTTGGCCTGGCCAGAATCTACAGCTACCAGATGGCACTTACACCCGTG
GTTGTTACACTCTGGTACCGAGCTCCCGAAGTTCTTCTGCAGTCCACATATGCAACACCTGTGGACATGT
GGAGTGTTGGCTGTATCTTTGCAGAGATGTTTCGTCGAAAGCCTCTCTTCTGTGGAAACTCTGAAGCCGA
CCAGTTGGGCAAAATCTTTGACCTGATTGGGCTGCCTCCAGAGGATGACTGGCCTCGAGATGTATCCCTG
CCCCGTGGAGCCTTTCCCCCCAGAGGGCCCCGCCCAGTGCAGTCGGTGGTACCTGAGATGGAGGAGTCGG
GAGCACAGCTGCTGCTGGAAATGCTGACTTTTAACCCACACAAGCGAATCTCTGCCTTTCGAGCTCTGCA
GCACTCTTATCTACATAAGGATGAAGGTAATCCGGAGTGAGAATTCGCCAGCACAGTGGTCGACCCTGTG
GAATGTGTGTCAGTTAGGGTGTGGAAAGTCCCCAGGCTCCCCAGCAGGCAGAAGTATGCAAAGCATGCAT
CTCAATTAGTCAGCAACCAGGTGTGGAAAGTCCCCAGGCTCCCCAGCAGGCAGAAGTATGCAAAGCATGC
ATCTCAATTAGTCAGCAACCATAGTCCCGCCCCTAACTCCGCCCATCCCGCCCCTAACTCCGCCCAGTTC
CGCCCATTCTCCGCCCCATGGCTGACTAATTTTTTTTATTTATGCAGAGGCCGAGGCCGCCTCGGCCTCT
GAGCTATTCCAGAAGTAGTGAGGAGGCTTTTTTGGAGGCCTAGGCTTTTGCAAAAAGCTTACCATGACCG
AGTACAAGCCCACGGTGCGCCTCGCCACCCGCGACGACGTCCCCAGGGCCGTACGCACCCTCGCCGCCGC
GTTCGCCGACTACCCCGCCACGCGCCACACCGTCGATCCGGACCGCCACATCGAGCGGGTCACCGAGCTG
CAAGAACTCTTCCTCACGCGCGTCGGGCTCGACATCGGCAAGGTGTGGGTCGCGGACGACGGCGCCGCGG
TGGCGGTCTGGACCACGCCGGAGAGCGTCGAAGCGGGGGCGGTGTTCGCCGAGATCGGCCCGCGCATGGC
CGAGTTGAGCGGTTCCCGGCTGGCCGCGCAGCAACAGATGGAAGGCCTCCTGGCGCCGCACCGGCCCAAG
GAGCCCGCGTGGTTCCTGGCCACCGTCGGCGTCTCGCCCGACCACCAGGGCAAGGGTCTGGGCAGCGCCG
TCGTGCTCCCCGGAGTGGAGGCGGCCGAGCGCGCCGGGGTGCCCGCCTTCCTGGAGACCTCCGCGCCCCG
CAACCTCCCCTTCTACGAGCGGCTCGGCTTCACCGTCACCGCCGACGTCGAGGTGCCCGAAGGACCGCGC
ACCTGGTGCATGACCCGCAAGCCCGGTGCCTGACGCCCGCCCCACGACCCGCAGCGCCCGACCGAAAGGA
GCGCACGACCCCATGCATCGATAAAATAAAAGATTTTATTTAGTCTCCAGAAAAAGGGGGGAATGAAAGA
CCCCACCTGTAGGTTTGGCAAGCTAGCTTAAGTAACGCCATTTTGCAAGGCATGGAAAAATACATAACTG
AGAATAGAGAAGTTCAGATCAAGGTCAGGAACAGATGGAACAGCTGAATATGGGCCAAACAGGATATCTG
TGGTAAGCAGTTCCTGCCCCGGCTCAGGGCCAAGAACAGATGGAACAGCTGAATATGGGCCAAACAGGAT
ATCTGTGGTAAGCAGTTCCTGCCCCGGCTCAGGGCCAAGAACAGATGGTCCCCAGATGCGGTCCAGCCCT
CAGCAGTTTCTAGAGAACCATCAGATGTTTCCAGGGTGCCCCAAGGACCTGAAATGACCCTGTGCCTTAT
TTGAACTAACCAATCAGTTCGCTTCTCGCTTCTGTTCGCGCGCTTCTGCTCCCCGAGCTCAATAAAAGAG
CCCACAACCCCTCACTCGGGGCGCCAGTCCTCCGATTGACTGAGTCGCCCGGGTACCCGTGTATCCAATA
AACCCTCTTGCAGTTGCATCCGACTTGTGGTCTCGCTGTTCCTTGGGAGGGTCTCCTCTGAGTGATTGAC
TACCCGTCAGCGGGGGTCTTTCACATGCAGCATGTATCAAAATTAATTTGGTTTTTTTTCTTAAGTATTT
ACATTAAATGGCCATAGTTGCATTAATGAATCGGCCAACGCGCGGGGAGAGGCGGTTTGCGTATTGGGCG
CTCTTCCGCTTCCTCGCTCACTGACTCGCTGCGCTCGGTCGTTCGGCTGCGGCGAGCGGTATCAGCTCAC
TCAAAGGCGGTAATACGGTTATCCACAGAATCAGGGGATAACGCAGGAAAGAACATGTGAGCAAAAGGCC
AGCAAAAGGCCAGGAACCGTAAAAAGGCCGCGTTGCTGGCGTTTTTCCATAGGCTCCGCCCCCCTGACGA
GCATCACAAAAATCGACGCTCAAGTCAGAGGTGGCGAAACCCGACAGGACTATAAAGATACCAGGCGTTT
CCCCCTGGAAGCTCCCTCGTGCGCTCTCCTGTTCCGACCCTGCCGCTTACCGGATACCTGTCCGCCTTTC
TCCCTTCGGGAAGCGTGGCGCTTTCTCATAGCTCACGCTGTAGGTATCTCAGTTCGGTGTAGGTCGTTCG
CTCCAAGCTGGGCTGTGTGCACGAACCCCCCGTTCAGCCCGACCGCTGCGCCTTATCCGGTAACTATCGT
CTTGAGTCCAACCCGGTAAGACACGACTTATCGCCACTGGCAGCAGCCACTGGTAACAGGATTAGCAGAG
CGAGGTATGTAGGCGGTGCTACAGAGTTCTTGAAGTGGTGGCCTAACTACGGCTACACTAGAAGAACAGT
ATTTGGTATCTGCGCTCTGCTGAAGCCAGTTACCTTCGGAAAAAGAGTTGGTAGCTCTTGATCCGGCAAA
CAAACCACCGCTGGTAGCGGTGGTTTTTTTGTTTGCAAGCAGCAGATTACGCGCAGAAAAAAAGGATCTC
AAGAAGATCCTTTGATCTTTTCTACGGGGTCTGACGCTCAGTGGAACGAAAACTCACGTTAAGGGATTTT
GGTCATGAGATTATCAAAAAGGATCTTCACCTAGATCCTTTTGCGGCCGCAAATCAATCTAAAGTATATA
TGAGTAAACTTGGTCTGACAGTTACCAATGCTTAATCAGTGAGGCACCTATCTCAGCGATCTGTCTATTT
CGTTCATCCATAGTTGCCTGACTCCCCGTCGTGTAGATAACTACGATACGGGAGGGCTTACCATCTGGCC
CCAGTGCTGCAATGATACCGCGAGACCCACGCTCACCGGCTCCAGATTTATCAGCAATAAACCAGCCAGC
CGGAAGGGCCGAGCGCAGAAGTGGTCCTGCAACTTTATCCGCCTCCATCCAGTCTATTAATTGTTGCCGG
GAAGCTAGAGTAAGTAGTTCGCCAGTTAATAGTTTGCGCAACGTTGTTGCCATTGCTACAGGCATCGTGG
TGTCACGCTCGTCGTTTGGTATGGCTTCATTCAGCTCCGGTTCCCAACGATCAAGGCGAGTTACATGATC
CCCCATGTTGTGCAAAAAAGCGGTTAGCTCCTTCGGTCCTCCGATCGTTGTCAGAAGTAAGTTGGCCGCA
GTGTTATCACTCATGGTTATGGCAGCACTGCATAATTCTCTTACTGTCATGCCATCCGTAAGATGCTTTT
CTGTGACTGGTGAGTACTCAACCAAGTCATTCTGAGAATAGTGTATGCGGCGACCGAGTTGCTCTTGCCC
GGCGTCAATACGGGATAATACCGCGCCACATAGCAGAACTTTAAAAGTGCTCATCATTGGAAAACGTTCT
TCGGGGCGAAAACTCTCAAGGATCTTACCGCTGTTGAGATCCAGTTCGATGTAACCCACTCGTGCACCCA
ACTGATCTTCAGCATCTTTTACTTTCACCAGCGTTTCTGGGTGAGCAAAAACAGGAAGGCAAAATGCCGC
AAAAAAGGGAATAAGGGCGACACGGAAATGTTGAATACTCATACTCTTCCTTTTTCAATATTATTGAAGC
ATTTATCAGGGTTATTGTCTCATGAGCGGATACATATTTGAATGTATTTAGAAAAATAAACAAATAGGGG
TTCCGCGCACATTTCCCCGAAAAGTGCCACCTGCAGCCTGAATATGGGCCAAACAGGATATCTGTGGTAA
GCAGTTCCTGCCCCGGCTCAGGGCCAAGAACAGATGGAACAGCTGAATATGGGCCAAACAGGATATCTGT
GGTAAGCAGTTCCTGCCCCGGCTCAGGGCCAAGAACAGATGGTCCCCAGATGCGGTCCAGCCCTCAGCAG
TTTCTAGAGAACCATCAGATGTTTCCAGGGTGCCCCAAGGACCTGAAATGACCCTGTGCCTTATTTGAAC
TAACCAATCAGTTCGCTTCTCGCTTCTGTTCGCGCGCTTCTGCTCCCCGAGCTCAATAAAAGAGCCCACA
ACCCCTCACTCGGGGCGCCAGTCCTCCGATTGACTGAGTCGCCCGGGTACCCGTGTATCCAATAAACCCT
CTTGCAGTTGCATCCGACTTGTGGTCTCGCTGTTCCTTGGGAGGGTCTCCTCTGAGTGATTGACTACCCG
TCAGCGGGGGTCTTTCATTTGGGGGCTCGTCCGGGATCGGGAGACCCCTGCCCAGGGACCACCGACCCAC
CACCGGGAGGCAAGCTGGCCAGCAACTTATCTGTGTCTGTCCGATTGTCTAGTGTCTATGACTGATTTTA
TGCGCCTGCGTCGGTACTAGTTAGCTAACTAGCTCTGTATCTGGCGGACCCGTGGTGGAACTGACGAGTT
CTGAACACCCGGCCGCAACCCTGGGAGACGTCCCAGGGACTTTGGGGGCCGTTTTTGTGGCCCGACCTGA
GGAAGGGAGTCGATGTGGAATCCGACCCCGTCAGGATATGTGGTTCTGGTAGGAGACGAGAACCTAAAAC
AGTTCCCGCCTCCGTCTGAATTTTTGCTTTCGGTTTGGAACCGAAGCCGCGCGTCTTGTCTGCTGCAGCG
CTGCAGCATCGTTCTGTGTTGTCTCTGTC
