>Addgene plasmid #73558 | CDK4-3XFlag-pBabe | depositor partial sequence | sequence record 140451 | CDK4
ATGGCTACCTCTCGATATGAGCCAGTGGCTGAAATTGGTGTCGGTGCCTATGGGACAGTGTACAAGGCCC
GTGATCCCCACAGTGGCCACTTTGTGGCCCTCAAGAGTGTGAGAGTCCCCAATGGAGGAGGAGGTGGAGG
AGGCCTTCCCATCAGCACAGTTCGTGAGGTGGCTTTACTGAGGCGACTGGAGGCTTTTGAGCATCCCAAT
GTTGTCCGGCTGATGGACGTCTGTGCCACATCCCGAACTGACCGGGAGATCAAGGTAACCCTGGTGTTTG
AGCATGTAGACCAGGACCTAAGGACATATCTGGACAAGGCACCCCCACCAGGCTTGCCAGCCGAAACGAT
CAAGGATCTGATGCGCCAGTTTCTAAGAGGCCTAGATTTCCTTCATGCCAATTGCATCGTTCACCGAGAT
CTGAAGCCAGAGAACATTCTGGTGACAAGTGGTGGAACAGTCAAGCTGGCTGACTTTGGCCTGGCCAGAA
TCTACAGCTACCAGATGGCACTTACACCCGTGGTTGTTACACTCTGGTACCGAGCTCCCGAAGTTCTTCT
GCAGTCCACATATGCAACACCTGTGGACATGTGGAGTGTTGGCTGTATCTTTGCAGAGATGTTTCGTCGA
AAGCCTCTCTTCTGTGGAAACTCTGAAGCCGACCAGTTGGGCAAAATCTTTGACCTGATTGGGCTGCCTC
CAGAGGATGACTGGCCTCGAGATGTATCCCTGCCCCGTGGAGCCTTTCCCCCCAGAGGGCCCCGCCCAGT
GCAGTCGGTGGTACCTGAGATGGAGGAGTCGGGAGCACAGCTGCTGCTGGAAATGCTGACTTTTAACCCA
CACAAGCGAATCTCTGCCTTTCGAGCTCTGCAGCACTCTTATCTACATAAGGATGAAGGTAATCCGGAGT
GA
