>Addgene plasmid #73558 | CDK4-3XFlag-pBabe | addgene partial sequence | sequence record 145724 | pBABE3 5'-ACCCTAACTGACACACATTCC-3'
CGATTCTCACTCCGGATTACCTTCATCCTTATGTAGATAAGAGTGCTGCAGAGCTCGAAAGGCAGAGATT
CGCTTGTGTGGGTTAAAAGTCAGCATTTCCAGCAGCAGCTGTGCTCCCGACTCCTCCATCTCAGGTACCA
CCGACTGCACTGGGCGGGGCCCTCTGGGGGGAAAGGCTCCACGGGGCAGGGATACATCTCGAGGCCAGTC
ATCCTCTGGAGGCAGCCCAATCAGGTCAAAGATTTTGCCCAACTGGTCGGCTTCAGAGTTTCCACAGAAG
AGAGGCTTTCGACGAAACATCTCTGCAAAGATACAGCCAACACTCCACATGTCCACAGGTGTTGCATATG
TGGACTGCAGAAGAACTTCGGGAGCTCGGTACCAGAGTGTAACAACCACGGGTGTAAGTGCCATCTGGTA
GCTGTAGATTCTGGCCAGGCCAAAGTCAGCCAGCTTGACTGTTCCACCACTTGTCACCAGAATGTTCTCT
GGCTTCAGATCTCGGTGAACGATGCAATTGGCATGAAGGAAATCTAGGCCTCTTAGAAACTGGCGCATCA
GATCCTTGATCGTTTCGGCTGGCAAGCCTGGTGGGGGTGCCTTGTCCAGATATGTCCTTAGGTCCTGGTC
TACATGCTCAAACACCAGGGTTACCTTGATCTCCCGGTCAGTTCGGGATGTGGCACAGACGTCCATCAGC
CGGACAACATTGGGATGCTCAAAAGCCTCCAGTCGCCTCAGTAAAGCCACCTCACGAACTGTGCTGATGG
GAAGGCCTCCTCCACCTCCTCCTCCATTGGGGACTCTCACACTCTTGAGGGCCACAAAGTGGCCACTGTG
GGGATCACGGGCCTTGTACACTGTCCCATAGGCACCGACACCAATTTCAGCCACTGGCTCATATCGAGAG
GTAGCCTTGTCATCGTCATCCTTGTAATCGATGTCATGATCTTTATAATCACCGTCATGGTC
