>Addgene plasmid #73558 | CDK4-3XFlag-pBabe | addgene partial sequence | sequence record 145726 | pBABE5 5'-CTTTATCCAGCCCTCAC-3'
TGGACTCAAGACCATGACGGTGATTATAAAGATCATGACATCGATTACAAGGATGACGATGACAAGGCTA
CCTCTCGATATGAGCCAGTGGCTGAAATTGGTGTCGGTGCCTATGGGACAGTGTACAAGGCCCGTGATCC
CCACAGTGGCCACTTTGTGGCCCTCAAGAGTGTGAGAGTCCCCAATGGAGGAGGAGGTGGAGGAGGCCTT
CCCATCAGCACAGTTCGTGAGGTGGCTTTACTGAGGCGACTGGAGGCTTTTGAGCATCCCAATGTTGTCC
GGCTGATGGACGTCTGTGCCACATCCCGAACTGACCGGGAGATCAAGGTAACCCTGGTGTTTGAGCATGT
AGACCAGGACCTAAGGACATATCTGGACAAGGCACCCCCACCAGGCTTGCCAGCCGAAACGATCAAGGAT
CTGATGCGCCAGTTTCTAAGAGGCCTAGATTTCCTTCATGCCAATTGCATCGTTCACCGAGATCTGAAGC
CAGAGAACATTCTGGTGACAAGTGGTGGAACAGTCAAGCTGGCTGACTTTGGCCTGGCCAGAATCTACAG
CTACCAGATGGCACTTACACCCGTGGTTGTTACACTCTGGTACCGAGCTCCCGAAGTTCTTCTGCAGTCC
ACATATGCAACACCTGTGGACATGTGGAGTGTTGGCTGTATCTTTGCAGAGATGTTTCGTCGAAAGCCTC
TCTTCTGTGGAAACTCTGAAGCCGACCAGTTGGGCAAAATCTTTGACCTGATTGGGCTGCCTCCAGAGGA
TGACTGGCCTCGAGATGTATCCCTGCCCCGTGGAGCCTTTCCCCCCAGAGGGCCCCGCCCAGTGCAGTCG
GTGGTACCTGAGATGGAGGAGTCGGGAGCACAGCTGCTGCTGGAAATGCTGACTTTTAACCCACACAAGC
GAATCTCTGCCTTTCGAGCTCTGCAGCACTCTTATCTACATAAGGATGAAGGTA
